>Addgene plasmid #64686 | pKT-SCFP3A-HIS | depositor full sequence | sequence record 108806 | Only the SCFP3A sequence has been verified by Sanger sequencing.
CGCGCCACTTCTAAATAAGCGAATTTCTTATGATTTATGATTTTTATTATTAAATAAGTTATAAAAAAAA
TAAGTGTATACAAATTTTAAAGTGACTCTTAGGTTTTAAAACGAAAATTCTTATTCTTGAGTAACTCTTT
CCTGTAGGTCAGGTTGCTTTCTCAGGTATAGTATGAGGTCGCTCTTATTGACCACACCTCTACCGGCAGA
TCCGCTAGGGATAACAGGGTAATATAGATCTGTTTAGCTTGCCTCGTCCCCGCCGGGTCACCCGGCCAGC
GACATGGAGGCCCAGAATACCCTCCTTGACAGTCTTGACGTGCGCAGCTCAGGGGCATGATGTGACTGTC
GCCCGTACATTTAGCCCATACATCCCCATGTATAATCATTTGCATCCATACATTTTGATGGCCGCACGGC
GCGAAGCAAAAATTACGGCTCCTCGCTGCAGACCTGCGAGCAGGGAAACGCTCCCCTCACAGACGCGTTG
AATTGTCCCCACGCCGCGCCCCTGTAGAGAAATATAAAAGGTTAGGATTTGCCACTGAGGTTCTTCTTTC
ATATACTTCCTTTTAAAATCTTGCTAGGATACAGTTCTCACATCACATCCGAACATAAACAACCATGGGT
AGGAGGGCTTTTGTAGAAAGAAATACGAACGAAACGAAAATCAGCGTTGCCATCGCTTTGGACAAAGCTC
CCTTACCTGAAGAGTCGAATTTTATTGATGAACTTATAACTTCCAAGCATACAAACCAAAAGGGAGAACA
AGTAATCCAAGTAGACACGGGAATTGGATTCTTGGATCACATGTATCATGCACTGGCTAAACATGCAGGC
TGGAGCTTACGACTTTACTCAAGAGGTGATTTAATCATCGATGATCATCACACTGCAGAAGATACTGCTA
TTGCACTTGGTATTGCATTCAAGCAGGCTATGAGTAACTTTGCCGGCGTTAAAAGATTTGGACATGCTTA
TTGTCCACTTGACGAAGCTCTTTCTAGAAGCGTAGTTGACTTGTCGGGACGGCCCTATGCTGTTATCGAT
TTGGGATTAAAGCGTGAAAAGGTTGGGGAATTGTCCTGTGAAATGATCCCTCACTTACTATATTCCTTTT
CGGTAGCAGCTGGAATTACTTTGCATGTTACCTGCTTATATGGTAGTAATGACCATCATCGTGCTGAAAG
CGCTTTTAAATCTCTGGCTGTTGCCATGCGCGCGGCTACTAGTCTTACTGGAAGTTCTGAAGTCCCAAGC
ACGAAGGGAGTGTTGTAAAGAGTACTGACAATAAAAAGATTCTTGTTTTCAAGAACTTGTCATTTGTATA
GTTTTTTTATATTGTAGTTGTTCTATTTTAATCAAATGTTAGCGTGATTTATATTTTTTTTCGCCTCGAC
ATCATCTGCCCAGATGCGAAGTTAAGTGCGCAGAAAGTAATATCATGCGTCAATCGTATGTGAATGCTGG
TCGCTATACTGCTGTCGATTCGATACTAACGCCGCCATCCAGTTTAAACGAGCTCGAATTCATCGATGAT
ATCAGATCCACTAGTGGCCTATGCGGCCGCGGATCTGCCGGTCTCCCTATAGTGAGTCGTATTAATTTCG
ATAAGCCAGGTTAACCTGCATTAATGAATCGGCCAACGCGCGGGGAGAGGCGGTTTGCGTATTGGGCGCT
CTTCCGCTTCCTCGCTCACTGACTCGCTGCGCTCGGTCGTTCGGCTGCGGCGAGCGGTATCAGCTCACTC
AAAGGCGGTAATACGGTTATCCACAGAATCAGGGGATAACGCAGGAAAGAACATGTGAGCAAAAGGCCAG
CAAAAGGCCAGGAACCGTAAAAAGGCCGCGTTGCTGGCGTTTTTCCATAGGCTCCGCCCCCCTGACGAGC
ATCACAAAAATCGACGCTCAAGTCAGAGGTGGCGAAACCCGACAGGACTATAAAGATACCAGGCGTTTCC
CCCTGGAAGCTCCCTCGTGCGCTCTCCTGTTCCGACCCTGCCGCTTACCGGATACCTGTCCGCCTTTCTC
CCTTCGGGAAGCGTGGCGCTTTCTCAATGCTCACGCTGTAGGTATCTCAGTTCGGTGTAGGTCGTTCGCT
CCAAGCTGGGCTGTGTGCACGAACCCCCCGTTCAGCCCGACCGCTGCGCCTTATCCGGTAACTATCGTCT
TGAGTCCAACCCGGTAAGACACGACTTATCGCCACTGGCAGCAGCCACTGGTAACAGGATTAGCAGAGCG
AGGTATGTAGGCGGTGCTACAGAGTTCTTGAAGTGGTGGCCTAACTACGGCTACACTAGAAGGACAGTAT
TTGGTATCTGCGCTCTGCTGAAGCCAGTTACCTTCGGAAAAAGAGTTGGTAGCTCTTGATCCGGCAAACA
AACCACCGCTGGTAGCGGTGGTTTTTTTGTTTGCAAGCAGCAGATTACGCGCAGAAAAAAAGGATCTCAA
GAAGATCCTTTGATCTTTTCTACGGGGTCTGACGCTCAGTGGAACGAAAACTCACGTTAAGGGATTTTGG
TCATGAGATTATCAAAAAGGATCTTCACCTAGATCCTTTTAAATTAAAAATGAAGTTTTAAATCAATCTA
AAGTATATATGAGTAAACTTGGTCTGACAGTTACCAATGCTTAATCAGTGAGGCACCTATCTCAGCGATC
TGTCTATTTCGTTCATCCATAGTTGCCTGACTCCCCGTCGTGTAGATAACTACGATACGGGAGGGCTTAC
CATCTGGCCCCAGTGCTGCAATGATACCGCGAGACCCACGCTCACCGGCTCCAGATTTATCAGCAATAAA
CCAGCCAGCCGGAAGGGCCGAGCGCAGAAGTGGTCCTGCAACTTTATCCGCCTCCATCCAGTCTATTAAT
TGTTGCCGGGAAGCTAGAGTAAGTAGTTCGCCAGTTAATAGTTTGCGCAACGTTGTTGCCATTGCTACAG
GCATCGTGGTGTCACGCTCGTCGTTTGGTATGGCTTCATTCAGCTCCGGTTCCCAACGATCAAGGCGAGT
TACATGATCCCCCATGTTGTGCAAAAAAGCGGTTAGCTCCTTCGGTCCTCCGATCGTTGTCAGAAGTAAG
TTGGCCGCAGTGTTATCACTCATGGTTATGGCAGCACTGCATAATTCTCTTACTGTCATGCCATCCGTAA
GATGCTTTTCTGTGACTGGTGAGTACTCAACCAAGTCATTCTGAGAATAGTGTATGCGGCGACCGAGTTG
CTCTTGCCCGGCGTCAATACGGGATAATACCGCGCCACATAGCAGAACTTTAAAAGTGCTCATCATTGGA
AAACGTTCTTCGGGGCGAAAACTCTCAAGGATCTTACCGCTGTTGAGATCCAGTTCGATGTAACCCACTC
GTGCACCCAACTGATCTTCAGCATCTTTTACTTTCACCAGCGTTTCTGGGTGAGCAAAAACAGGAAGGCA
AAATGCCGCAAAAAAGGGAATAAGGGCGACACGGAAATGTTGAATACTCATACTCTTCCTTTTTCAATAT
TATTGAAGCATTTATCAGGGTTATTGTCTCATGAGCGGATACATATTTGAATGTATTTAGAAAAATAAAC
AAATAGGGGTTCCGCGCACATTTCCCCGAAAAGTGCCACCTGACGTCTAAGAAACCATTATTATCATGAC
ATTAACCTATAAAAATAGGCGTATCACGAGGCCCTTTCGTCTCGCGCGTTTCGGTGATGACGGTGAAAAC
CTCTGACACATGCAGCTCCCGGAGACGGTCACAGCTTGTCTGTAAGCGGATGCCGGGAGCAGACAAGCCC
GTCAGGGCGCGTCAGCGGGTGTTGGCGGGTGTCGGGGCTGGCTTAACTATGCGGCATCAGAGCAGATTGT
ACTGAGAGTGCACCATATGGACATATTGTCGTTAGAACGCGGCTACAATTAATACATAACCTTATGTATC
ATACACATACGATTTAGGTGACACTATAGAACGCGGCCGCCAGCTGAAGCTTCGTACGCTGCAGGTCGAC
GGATCGGTGACGGTGCTGGTTTAATTAACATGTCTAAGGGTGAAGAATTGTTCACTGGTGTTGTTCCAAT
CTTGGTTGAATTGGACGGTGACGTTAACGGTCACAAGTTCTCTGTTTCTGGTGAAGGTGAAGGTGACGCT
ACTTACGGTAAGTTGACTTTGAAGTTCATCTGTACTACTGGTAAGTTGCCAGTTCCATGGCCAACTTTGG
TTACTACTTTGACTTGGGGTGTTCAATGTTTCGCTAGATACCCAGACCACATGAAGCAACACGACTTCTT
CAAGTCTGCTATGCCAGAAGGTTACGTTCAAGAAAGAACTATCTTCTTCAAGGACGACGGTAACTACAAG
ACTAGAGCTGAAGTTAAGTTCGAAGGTGACACTTTGGTTAACAGAATCGAATTGAAGGGTATCGACTTCA
AGGAAGACGGTAACATCTTGGGTCACAAGTTGGAATACAACTACATCTCTGACAACGTTTACATCACTGC
TGACAAGCAAAAGAACGGTATCAAGGCTAACTTCAAGATCAGACACAACATCGAAGACGGTGGTGTTCAA
TTGGCTGACCACTACCAACAAAACACTCCAATCGGTGACGGTCCAGTTTTGTTGCCAGACAACCACTACT
TGTCTACTCAATCTAAGTTGTCTAAGGACCCAAACGAAAAGAGAGACCACATGGTTTTGTTGGAATTCGT
TACTGCTGCTGGTATCACTTTGGGTATGGACGAATTGTACAAGTAAGG
Features (pLannotate 1.2.2; 13 found; start..end, strand, type, name):
     19..206     +  terminator     ADH1 terminator: S. cerevisiae ADH1; transcription terminator for the S. cerevisiae alcohol dehydrogenase 1 (ADH1) gene
    281..624     +  promoter       TEF promoter: Ashbya gossypii TEF promoter
    625..1278    +  CDS            S. pombe his5: imidazoleglycerol-phosphate dehydratase, required for histidine biosynthesis; Schizosaccharomyces pombe his5; yeast auxotrophic marker; corresponds to S. cerevisiae HIS3
   1284..1481    +  terminator     TEF terminator: Ashbya gossypii TEF terminator
   1586..1604    -  promoter       T7 promoter: promoter for bacteriophage T7 RNA polymerase
   1626..1679    -  CDS            lacI (fragment): lac repressor; lacI; The lac repressor binds to the lac operator to inhibit transcription in E. coli. This inhibition can be relieved by adding lactose or isopropyl-β-D-thiogalactopyranoside (IPTG).
   1862..2450    -  rep_origin     ori: high-copy-number ColE1/pMB1/pBR322/pUC origin of replication
   2621..3481    -  CDS            AmpR: β-lactamase; bla; confers resistance to ampicillin, carbenicillin, and related antibiotics
   3482..3586    -  promoter       AmpR promoter: bla
   3681..3716    +  CDS            rop (fragment): Rop protein, which maintains plasmids at low copy number; rop
   3818..3869    +  misc_feature   bom (fragment): basis of mobility region from pBR322
   3932..3950    +  promoter       SP6 promoter: promoter for bacteriophage SP6 RNA polymerase
   4023..4733    +  CDS            SCFP3A: SCFP3A is a basic (constitutively fluorescent) cyan fluorescent protein published in 2006, derived from Aequorea victoria. It is reported to be a very rapidly-maturing monomer with low acid sensitivity.
