[The description below was written by a language model from this plasmid's Addgene catalogue record and pLannotate feature annotations shown in this document.]
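Description:
pKT-SCFP3A-HIS is a 4.7 kb yeast fluorescent-protein cassette plasmid built on the pKT backbone, a vector series designed as optimized tagging cassettes for Saccharomyces cerevisiae. It is propagated in E. coli through a high-copy ColE1/pUC-type origin and selected with ampicillin via the β-lactamase gene and its native promoter. No yeast replication origin or centromere is annotated. This fits the general use of pKT plasmids as templates from which the cassette is amplified for genomic integration, rather than as self-replicating yeast expression plasmids, although the record classifies the plasmid simply as "Yeast Expression". Short fragments of lacI, rop and bom, together with flanking SP6 and T7 promoters, are remnants of the bacterial cloning backbone.

The payload is a 717 bp open reading frame for SCFP3A, a rapidly maturing, monomeric cyan fluorescent protein derived from Aequorea victoria. The coding sequence is codon-optimized for yeast with no amino acid changes, and it sits between retained PacI and AscI sites. On the circular map, the coding sequence runs directly into the S. cerevisiae ADH1 terminator. No yeast promoter is annotated upstream of it, so expression would depend on fusion to, or placement behind, a chromosomal gene or promoter. Downstream lies the selectable marker, Schizosaccharomyces pombe his5, driven by the Ashbya gossypii TEF promoter and terminator. This gene complements S. cerevisiae his3 mutations, which explains the HIS3 listing in the catalogue.

The stated purpose is to supply a fast-folding cyan reporter for yeast, and the associated study concerns promoter decoding of transcription factor dynamics and noise in gene expression. Only the SCFP3A region of the deposited sequence has been confirmed by Sanger sequencing.
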