Addgene plasmid #64686: pKT-SCFP3A-HIS
Purpose: pKT vector encoding yeast-codon optimized and fast-folding cyan fluorescent protein SCFP3A.
Depositing lab: Erin O'Shea. Depositing organization: Harvard University. Publication: Promoter decoding of transcription factor dynamics involves a trade-off between noise and control of gene expression. Hansen AS, O'Shea EK. Mol Syst Biol. 2013 Nov 5;9:704. doi: 10.1038/msb.2013.56. PubMed 24189399.
Backbone
  Vector backbone: pKT
  Backbone size w/o insert (bp): 4000
  Total vector size (bp): 4738
  Modifications to backbone: The vector backbone is the pKT vector from: Sheff, M. A., & Thorn, K. S. (2004). Optimized cassettes for fluorescent protein tagging in Saccharomyces cerevisiae. Yeast, 21(8), 661-670.
  Vector type: Yeast Expression
  Selectable markers: HIS3
Growth in bacteria
  Bacterial resistance: Ampicillin, 100 μg/mL
  Growth temperature: 37°C
  Growth strain: DH5alpha
  Copy number: Unknown
Gene/Insert
  Gene/Insert name: SCFP3A (alt name: Cyan fluorescent protein)
  Insert size (bp): 717
  Mutation: Nucleotide sequence has been yeast-codon optimized, but there are no amino acid changes.
  Cloning method: Restriction Enzyme; 5′ cloning site PacI (not destroyed); 3′ cloning site AscI (not destroyed)
  Sequencing primers: 5′ ATGTCTAAGGGTGAAGAATTGTTC; 3′ GCAACCTGACCTACAGGAAAGA
Terms and licenses: Academic/Nonprofit Terms; Industry Terms: Not Available to Industry
How to cite: pKT-SCFP3A-HIS was a gift from Erin O'Shea (Addgene plasmid # 64686 ; http://n2t.net/addgene:64686 ; RRID:Addgene_64686)
