>Addgene plasmid #64686 | pKT-SCFP3A-HIS | depositor partial sequence | sequence record 108807 | SCFP3A sequence
ATGTCTAAGGGTGAAGAATTGTTCACTGGTGTTGTTCCAATCTTGGTTGAATTGGACGGTGACGTTAACG
GTCACAAGTTCTCTGTTTCTGGTGAAGGTGAAGGTGACGCTACTTACGGTAAGTTGACTTTGAAGTTCAT
CTGTACTACTGGTAAGTTGCCAGTTCCATGGCCAACTTTGGTTACTACTTTGACTTGGGGTGTTCAATGT
TTCGCTAGATACCCAGACCACATGAAGCAACACGACTTCTTCAAGTCTGCTATGCCAGAAGGTTACGTTC
AAGAAAGAACTATCTTCTTCAAGGACGACGGTAACTACAAGACTAGAGCTGAAGTTAAGTTCGAAGGTGA
CACTTTGGTTAACAGAATCGAATTGAAGGGTATCGACTTCAAGGAAGACGGTAACATCTTGGGTCACAAG
TTGGAATACAACTACATCTCTGACAACGTTTACATCACTGCTGACAAGCAAAAGAACGGTATCAAGGCTA
ACTTCAAGATCAGACACAACATCGAAGACGGTGGTGTTCAATTGGCTGACCACTACCAACAAAACACTCC
AATCGGTGACGGTCCAGTTTTGTTGCCAGACAACCACTACTTGTCTACTCAATCTAAGTTGTCTAAGGAC
CCAAACGAAAAGAGAGACCACATGGTTTTGTTGGAATTCGTTACTGCTGCTGGTATCACTTTGGGTATGG
ACGAATTGTACAAGTAA
