>Addgene plasmid #64686 | pKT-SCFP3A-HIS | addgene partial sequence | sequence record 110986 | SP6 5'-ATTTAGGTGACACTATAG-3'
TCGACGGATCGGTGACGGTGCTGGTTTAATTAACATGTCTAAGGGTGAAGAATTGTTCACTGGTGTTGTT
CCAATCTTGGTTGAATTGGACGGTGACGTTAACGGTCACAAGTTCTCTGTTTCTGGTGAAGGTGAAGGTG
ACGCTACTTACGGTAAGTTGACTTTGAAGTTCATCTGTACTACTGGTAAGTTGCCAGTTCCATGGCCAAC
TTTGGTTACTACTTTGACTTGGGGTGTTCAATGTTTCGCTAGATACCCAGACCACATGAAGCAACACGAC
TTCTTCAAGTCTGCTATGCCAGAAGGTTACGTTCAAGAAAGAACTATCTTCTTCAAGGACGACGGTAACT
ACAAGACTAGAGCTGAAGTTAAGTTCGAAGGTGACACTTTGGTTAACAGAATCGAATTGAAGGGTATCGA
CTTCAAGGAAGACGGTAACATCTTGGGTCACAAGTTGGAATACAACTACATCTCTGACAACGTTTACATC
ACTGCTGACAAGCAAAAGAACGGTATCAAGGCTAACTTCAAGATCAGACACAACATCGAAGACGGTGGTG
TTCAATTGGCTGACCACTACCAACAAAACACTCCAATCGGTGACGGTCCAGTTTTGTTGCCAGACAACCA
CTACTTGTCTACTCAATCTAAGTTGTCTAAGGACCCAAACGAAAAGAGAGACCACATGGTTTTGTTGGAA
TTCGTTACTGCTGCTGGTATCACTTTGGGTATGGACGAATTGTACAAGTAAGGCGCGCCACTTCT
