>Addgene plasmid #64686 | pKT-SCFP3A-HIS | addgene partial sequence | sequence record 110988 | pHybLex_rev 5'-GAGTCACTTTAAAATTTGTATACAC-3'
TCATAAATCATAAGAAATTCGCTTATTTAGAAGTGGCGCGCCTTACTTGTACAATTCGTCCATACCCAAA
GTGATACCAGCAGCAGTAACGAATTCCAACAAAACCATGTGGTCTCTCTTTTCGTTTGGGTCCTTAGACA
ACTTAGATTGAGTAGACAAGTAGTGGTTGTCTGGCAACAAAACTGGACCGTCACCGATTGGAGTGTTTTG
TTGGTAGTGGTCAGCCAATTGAACACCACCGTCTTCGATGTTGTGTCTGATCTTGAAGTTAGCCTTGATA
CCGTTCTTTTGCTTGTCAGCAGTGATGTAAACGTTGTCAGAGATGTAGTTGTATTCCAACTTGTGACCCA
AGATGTTACCGTCTTCCTTGAAGTCGATACCCTTCAATTCGATTCTGTTAACCAAAGTGTCACCTTCGAA
CTTAACTTCAGCTCTAGTCTTGTAGTTACCGTCGTCCTTGAAGAAGATAGTTCTTTCTTGAACGTAACCT
TCTGGCATAGCAGACTTGAAGAAGTCGTGTTGCTTCATGTGGTCTGGGTATCTAGCGAAACATTGAACAC
CCCAAGTCAAAGTAGTAACCAAAGTTGGCCATGGAACTGGCAACTTACCAGTAGTACAGATGAACTTCAA
AGTCAACTTACCGTAAGTAGCGTCACCTTCACCTTCACCAGAAACAGAGAACTTGTGACCGTTAACGTCA
CCGTCCAATTCAACCAAGATTGGAACAACACCAGTGAAC
